Addgene plasmid #170925: EF1A_Hygro_P2A_RUNX1_L62P_Barcode
Purpose: Overexpression of RUNX1 L62P mutant protein.
Depositing lab: Prashant Mali. Depositing organization: University of California, San Diego (UCSD). Publication: Interface-guided phenotyping of coding variants in the transcription factor RUNX1. Ozturk K, Panwala R, Sheen J, Ford K, Jayne N, Portell A, Zhang DE, Hutter S, Haferlach T, Ideker T, Mali P, Carter H. Cell Rep. 2024 Jul 4;43(7):114436. doi: 10.1016/j.celrep.2024.114436. PubMed 38968069.
Backbone
  Vector backbone: EF1a_mCherry_P2A_Hygro_Barcode
  Backbone manufacturer: Prashant Mali (Addgene #120426)
  Backbone size w/o insert (bp): 9508
  Vector type: Mammalian Expression, Lentiviral
  Selectable markers: Hygromycin
Growth in bacteria
  Bacterial resistance: Ampicillin, 100 μg/mL
  Growth temperature: 37°C
  Growth strain: NEB Stable
  Copy number: High Copy
Gene/Insert
  Gene/Insert name: RUNX1 (alt name: AML1)
  Species: H. sapiens (human)
  Insert size (bp): 1359
  Mutation: L62P
  Entrez Gene: RUNX1 (a.k.a. AML1, AML1-EVI-1, AMLCR1, CBF2alpha, CBFA2, EVI-1, PEBP2aB, PEBP2alpha)
  Promoter: Ef1A
  Cloning method: Gibson Cloning
  Sequencing primers: 5′ CTGTGTAGAAGTACTCGCCGATAGTG; 3′ TCTTGTCTTCGTTGGGAGTG
Terms and licenses: Academic/Nonprofit Terms; Industry Terms: Not Available to Industry
Depositor comments: Please visit https://doi.org/10.1101/2023.08.03.551876 for bioRxiv preprint.
How to cite: EF1A_Hygro_P2A_RUNX1_L62P_Barcode was a gift from Prashant Mali (Addgene plasmid # 170925 ; http://n2t.net/addgene:170925 ; RRID:Addgene_170925)
