[The description below was written by a language model from this plasmid's Addgene catalogue record and pLannotate feature annotations shown in this document.]
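Description:
EF1A_Hygro_P2A_RUNX1_L62P_Barcode is a lentiviral mammalian expression plasmid for overexpressing the L62P point mutant of human RUNX1 (AML1). It was built by Gibson cloning into the EF1a_mCherry_P2A_Hygro_Barcode backbone, and the full sequenced record is 10,865 nt. In bacteria it is maintained through a high-copy ColE1/pUC-type origin and selected with ampicillin via the β-lactamase gene. An f1 origin is also present. Outside the viral region the backbone carries an SV40/EM7-driven BleoR cassette with an SV40 poly(A) signal, although the catalogue lists only hygromycin as the mammalian selectable marker.

The transfer cassette follows a third-generation layout. A CMV enhancer/promoter replaces the U3 region upstream of a truncated HIV-1 5' LTR, followed by the Ψ packaging signal with a gag fragment, the RRE for Rev-dependent export of the genomic RNA, and the cPPT/CTS. The downstream LTR is likewise annotated as truncated, is preceded by a loxP site, and is followed by a bGH poly(A) signal.

Between these viral elements, the EF-1α promoter drives a single transcript with the hygromycin phosphotransferase gene (hph) first and the 1,359 bp RUNX1 coding sequence second. The construct name indicates the two are joined by a P2A self-cleaving peptide, which fits the short unannotated gap between them, so hygromycin-resistant cells should also produce the mutant protein. The barcode in the name is not annotated in the feature table, and its position is not stated. The associated publication title indicates that the plasmid belongs to a study phenotyping RUNX1 coding variants.
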