Features (pLannotate 1.2.2; 33 found; start..end, strand, type, name):
    200..788     -  rep_origin     ori: high-copy-number ColE1/pMB1/pBR322/pUC origin of replication
    959..1819    -  CDS            AmpR: β-lactamase; bla; confers resistance to ampicillin, carbenicillin, and related antibiotics
   1820..1924    -  promoter       AmpR promoter: bla
   1983..2035    -  misc_feature   bom (fragment): basis of mobility region from pBR322
   2190..2569    +  enhancer       CMV enhancer: human cytomegalovirus immediate early enhancer
   2570..2769    +  promoter       CMV promoter: human cytomegalovirus (CMV) immediate early promoter
   2787..2967    +  LTR            5' LTR (truncated): truncated 5' long terminal repeat (LTR) from HIV-1
   3014..3139    +  misc_feature   HIV-1 Ψ: packaging signal of human immunodeficiency virus type 1
   3123..3486    +  CDS            HIV-1 gag (fragment): gag protein from human immunodeficiency virus 1; gag
   3632..3865    +  misc_feature   RRE: The Rev response element (RRE) of HIV-1 allows for Rev-dependent mRNA export from the nucleus to the cytoplasm.
   4242..4342    +  CDS            Rev (fragment): human immunodeficiency virus 1 (HIV-1) Rev protein; rev; enhances nuclear export of unspliced and incompletely spliced viral mRNAs
   4392..4509    +  misc_feature   cPPT/CTS: central polypurine tract and central termination sequence of HIV-1
   4572..4638    +  CDS            small t antigen (fragment): SV40 (simian virus 40) small t antigen
   4645..5823    +  promoter       EF-1α promoter: strong constitutive promoter for human elongation factor EF-1α
   5840..5858    +  promoter       T7 promoter: promoter for bacteriophage T7 RNA polymerase
   5878..5914    -  misc_feature   MCS (fragment): pBluescript multiple cloning site
   5922..6944    +  CDS            hph: KHYB_ECOLX - Experimental evidence at protein level: Swiss-Prot protein existence level 1. The aminoglycoside phosphotransferases achieve inactivation of their antibiotic substrates by phosphorylation. Only phosphorylates hygromycin and closely related compounds such as demethyl analogs and destomycin. From Escherichia coli.
   7011..8369    +  CDS            RUNX1: RUNX1_HUMAN - Also known as AML1, CBFA2. Experimental evidence at protein level: Swiss-Prot protein existence level 1. Isoform AML-1L interferes with the transactivation activity of RUNX1. From Homo sapiens (Human).
   8453..8566    +  CDS            nef (fragment): NEF_HV1LA - Experimental evidence at protein level: Swiss-Prot protein existence level 1. Extracellular Nef protein targets CD4(+) T-lymphocytes for apoptosis by interacting with CXCR4 surface receptors. From Human immunodeficiency virus type 1 group M subtype B (isolate Lai) (HIV-1).
   8564..8597    +  protein_bind   loxP: Cre-mediated recombination occurs in the 8-bp core sequence (GCATACAT). Cre recombinase
   8622..8802    +  LTR            5' LTR (truncated): truncated 5' long terminal repeat (LTR) from HIV-1
   8834..9058    +  polyA_signal   bGH poly(A) signal: bovine growth hormone polyadenylation signal
   9062..9083    +  promoter       SV40 promoter (fragment): SV40 enhancer and early promoter
   9104..9532    +  rep_origin     f1 ori (sequence partly withheld): f1 bacteriophage origin of replication; arrow indicates direction of (+) strand synthesis
   9546..9875    +  promoter       SV40 promoter: SV40 enhancer and early promoter
   9923..9970    +  promoter       EM7 promoter: synthetic bacterial promoter&nbsp
   9989..10363   +  CDS            BleoR: antibiotic-binding protein; Sh ble from Streptoalloteichus hindustanus; confers resistance to bleomycin, phleomycin, and Zeocin™
  10373..10498   +  CDS            ble (fragment): BLE_KLEPN - Experimental evidence at protein level: Swiss-Prot protein existence level 1. Binding protein with a strong affinity to the bleomycin family of antibiotics. Binds to CL990; an antimitotic-antibiotic compound. From Klebsiella pneumoniae.
  10493..10614   +  polyA_signal   SV40 poly(A) signal: SV40 polyadenylation signal
  10685..10707   -  protein_bind   lac operator (fragment): The lac repressor binds to the lac operator to inhibit transcription in E. coli. This inhibition can be relieved by adding lactose or isopropyl-β-D-thiogalactopyranoside (IPTG). lac repressor encoded by lacI
  10711..10741   -  promoter       lac promoter: promoter for the E. coli lac operon
  10756..10777   -  protein_bind   CAP binding site: CAP binding activates transcription in the presence of cAMP. E. coli catabolite activator protein
  10790..17      -  CDS            lacI (fragment) (across the origin): lac repressor; lacI; The lac repressor binds to the lac operator to inhibit transcription in E. coli. This inhibition can be relieved by adding lactose or isopropyl-β-D-thiogalactopyranoside (IPTG).
>Addgene plasmid #170925 | EF1A_Hygro_P2A_RUNX1_L62P_Barcode | addgene full sequence | sequence record 336850 | Addgene NGS Result
GTTTGCGTATTGGGCGCTCTTCCGCTTCCTCGCTCACTGACTCGCTGCGCTCGGTCGTTCGGCTGCGGCG
AGCGGTATCAGCTCACTCAAAGGCGGTAATACGGTTATCCACAGAATCAGGGGATAACGCAGGAAAGAAC
ATGTGAGCAAAAGGCCAGCAAAAGGCCAGGAACCGTAAAAAGGCCGCGTTGCTGGCGTTTTTCCATAGGC
TCCGCCCCCCTGACGAGCATCACAAAAATCGACGCTCAAGTCAGAGGTGGCGAAACCCGACAGGACTATA
AAGATACCAGGCGTTTCCCCCTGGAAGCTCCCTCGTGCGCTCTCCTGTTCCGACCCTGCCGCTTACCGGA
TACCTGTCCGCCTTTCTCCCTTCGGGAAGCGTGGCGCTTTCTCATAGCTCACGCTGTAGGTATCTCAGTT
CGGTGTAGGTCGTTCGCTCCAAGCTGGGCTGTGTGCACGAACCCCCCGTTCAGCCCGACCGCTGCGCCTT
ATCCGGTAACTATCGTCTTGAGTCCAACCCGGTAAGACACGACTTATCGCCACTGGCAGCAGCCACTGGT
AACAGGATTAGCAGAGCGAGGTATGTAGGCGGTGCTACAGAGTTCTTGAAGTGGTGGCCTAACTACGGCT
ACACTAGAAGAACAGTATTTGGTATCTGCGCTCTGCTGAAGCCAGTTACCTTCGGAAAAAGAGTTGGTAG
CTCTTGATCCGGCAAACAAACCACCGCTGGTAGCGGTGGTTTTTTTGTTTGCAAGCAGCAGATTACGCGC
AGAAAAAAAGGATCTCAAGAAGATCCTTTGATCTTTTCTACGGGGTCTGACGCTCAGTGGAACGAAAACT
CACGTTAAGGGATTTTGGTCATGAGATTATCAAAAAGGATCTTCACCTAGATCCTTTTAAATTAAAAATG
AAGTTTTAAATCAATCTAAAGTATATATGAGTAAACTTGGTCTGACAGTTACCAATGCTTAATCAGTGAG
GCACCTATCTCAGCGATCTGTCTATTTCGTTCATCCATAGTTGCCTGACTCCCCGTCGTGTAGATAACTA
CGATACGGGAGGGCTTACCATCTGGCCCCAGTGCTGCAATGATACCGCGAGACCCACGCTCACCGGCTCC
AGATTTATCAGCAATAAACCAGCCAGCCGGAAGGGCCGAGCGCAGAAGTGGTCCTGCAACTTTATCCGCC
TCCATCCAGTCTATTAATTGTTGCCGGGAAGCTAGAGTAAGTAGTTCGCCAGTTAATAGTTTGCGCAACG
TTGTTGCCATTGCTACAGGCATCGTGGTGTCACGCTCGTCGTTTGGTATGGCTTCATTCAGCTCCGGTTC
CCAACGATCAAGGCGAGTTACATGATCCCCCATGTTGTGCAAAAAAGCGGTTAGCTCCTTCGGTCCTCCG
ATCGTTGTCAGAAGTAAGTTGGCCGCAGTGTTATCACTCATGGTTATGGCAGCACTGCATAATTCTCTTA
CTGTCATGCCATCCGTAAGATGCTTTTCTGTGACTGGTGAGTACTCAACCAAGTCATTCTGAGAATAGTG
TATGCGGCGACCGAGTTGCTCTTGCCCGGCGTCAATACGGGATAATACCGCGCCACATAGCAGAACTTTA
AAAGTGCTCATCATTGGAAAACGTTCTTCGGGGCGAAAACTCTCAAGGATCTTACCGCTGTTGAGATCCA
GTTCGATGTAACCCACTCGTGCACCCAACTGATCTTCAGCATCTTTTACTTTCACCAGCGTTTCTGGGTG
AGCAAAAACAGGAAGGCAAAATGCCGCAAAAAAGGGAATAAGGGCGACACGGAAATGTTGAATACTCATA
CTCTTCCTTTTTCAATATTATTGAAGCATTTATCAGGGTTATTGTCTCATGAGCGGATACATATTTGAAT
GTATTTAGAAAAATAAACAAATAGGGGTTCCGCGCACATTTCCCCGAAAAGTGCCACCTGACGTCGACGG
ATCGGGAGATCTCCCGATCCCCTATGGTGCACTCTCAGTACAATCTGCTCTGATGCCGCATAGTTAAGCC
AGTATCTGCTCCCTGCTTGTGTGTTGGAGGTCGCTGAGTAGTGCGCGAGCAAAATTTAAGCTACAACAAG
GCAAGGCTTGACCGACAATTGCATGAAGAATCTGCTTAGGGTTAGGCGTTTTGCGCTGCTTCGCGATGTA
CGGGCCAGATATACGCGTTGACATTGATTATTGACTAGTTATTAATAGTAATCAATTACGGGGTCATTAG
TTCATAGCCCATATATGGAGTTCCGCGTTACATAACTTACGGTAAATGGCCCGCCTGGCTGACCGCCCAA
CGACCCCCGCCCATTGACGTCAATAATGACGTATGTTCCCATAGTAACGCCAATAGGGACTTTCCATTGA
CGTCAATGGGTGGAGTATTTACGGTAAACTGCCCACTTGGCAGTACATCAAGTGTATCATATGCCAAGTA
CGCCCCCTATTGACGTCAATGACGGTAAATGGCCCGCCTGGCATTATGCCCAGTACATGACCTTATGGGA
CTTTCCTACTTGGCAGTACATCTACGTATTAGTCATCGCTATTACCATGGTGATGCGGTTTTGGCAGTAC
ATCAATGGGCGTGGATAGCGGTTTGACTCACGGGGATTTCCAAGTCTCCACCCCATTGACGTCAATGGGA
GTTTGTTTTGGCACCAAAATCAACGGGACTTTCCAAAATGTCGTAACAACTCCGCCCCATTGACGCAAAT
GGGCGGTAGGCGTGTACGGTGGGAGGTCTATATAAGCAGCGCGTTTTGCCTGTACTGGGTCTCTCTGGTT
AGACCAGATCTGAGCCTGGGAGCTCTCTGGCTAACTAGGGAACCCACTGCTTAAGCCTCAATAAAGCTTG
CCTTGAGTGCTTCAAGTAGTGTGTGCCCGTCTGTTGTGTGACTCTGGTAACTAGAGATCCCTCAGACCCT
TTTAGTCAGTGTGGAAAATCTCTAGCAGTGGCGCCCGAACAGGGACTTGAAAGCGAAAGGGAAACCAGAG
GAGCTCTCTCGACGCAGGACTCGGCTTGCTGAAGCGCGCACGGCAAGAGGCGAGGGGCGGCGACTGGTGA
GTACGCCAAAAATTTTGACTAGCGGAGGCTAGAAGGAGAGAGATGGGTGCGAGAGCGTCAGTATTAAGCG
GGGGAGAATTAGATCGCGATGGGAAAAAATTCGGTTAAGGCCAGGGGGAAAGAAAAAATATAAATTAAAA
CATATAGTATGGGCAAGCAGGGAGCTAGAACGATTCGCAGTTAATCCTGGCCTGTTAGAAACATCAGAAG
GCTGTAGACAAATACTGGGACAGCTACAACCATCCCTTCAGACAGGATCAGAAGAACTTAGATCATTATA
TAATACAGTAGCAACCCTCTATTGTGTGCATCAAAGGATAGAGATAAAAGACACCAAGGAAGCTTTAGAC
AAGATAGAGGAAGAGCAAAACAAAAGTAAGACCACCGCACAGCAAGCGGCCGCTGATCTTCAGACCTGGA
GGAGGAGATATGAGGGACAATTGGAGAAGTGAATTATATAAATATAAAGTAGTAAAAATTGAACCATTAG
GAGTAGCACCCACCAAGGCAAAGAGAAGAGTGGTGCAGAGAGAAAAAAGAGCAGTGGGAATAGGAGCTTT
GTTCCTTGGGTTCTTGGGAGCAGCAGGAAGCACTATGGGCGCAGCGTCAATGACGCTGACGGTACAGGCC
AGACAATTATTGTCTGGTATAGTGCAGCAGCAGAACAATTTGCTGAGGGCTATTGAGGCGCAACAGCATC
TGTTGCAACTCACAGTCTGGGGCATCAAGCAGCTCCAGGCAAGAATCCTGGCTGTGGAAAGATACCTAAA
GGATCAACAGCTCCTGGGGATTTGGGGTTGCTCTGGAAAACTCATTTGCACCACTGCTGTGCCTTGGAAT
GCTAGTTGGAGTAATAAATCTCTGGAACAGATTTGGAATCACACGACCTGGATGGAGTGGGACAGAGAAA
TTAACAATTACACAAGCTTAATACACTCCTTAATTGAAGAATCGCAAAACCAGCAAGAAAAGAATGAACA
AGAATTATTGGAATTAGATAAATGGGCAAGTTTGTGGAATTGGTTTAACATAACAAATTGGCTGTGGTAT
ATAAAATTATTCATAATGATAGTAGGAGGCTTGGTAGGTTTAAGAATAGTTTTTGCTGTACTTTCTATAG
TGAATAGAGTTAGGCAGGGATATTCACCATTATCGTTTCAGACCCACCTCCCAACCCCGAGGGGACCCGA
CAGGCCCGAAGGAATAGAAGAAGAAGGTGGAGAGAGAGACAGAGACAGATCCATTCGATTAGTGAACGGA
TCGGCACTGCGTGCGCCAATTCTGCAGACAAATGGCAGTATTCATCCACAATTTTAAAAGAAAAGGGGGG
ATTGGGGGGTACAGTGCAGGGGAAAGAATAGTAGACATAATAGCAACAGACATACAAACTAAAGAATTAC
AAAAACAAATTACAAAAATTCAAAATTTTCGGGTTTATTACAGGGACAGCAGAGATCCAGTTTGGTTAAT
TAATCGATAAGCTTTGCAAAGATGGATAAAGTTTTAAACAGAGAGGAATCTTTGCAGCTAATGGACCTTC
TAGGTCTTGAAAGGAGTGGGAATTGGCTCCGGTGCCCGTCAGTGGGCAGAGCGCACATCGCCCACAGTCC
CCGAGAAGTTGGGGGGAGGGGTCGGCAATTGAACCGGTGCCTAGAGAAGGTGGCGCGGGGTAAACTGGGA
AAGTGATGTCGTGTACTGGCTCCGCCTTTTTCCCGAGGGTGGGGGAGAACCGTATATAAGTGCAGTAGTC
GCCGTGAACGTTCTTTTTCGCAACGGGTTTGCCGCCAGAACACAGGTAAGTGCCGTGTGTGGTTCCCGCG
GGCCTGGCCTCTTTACGGGTTATGGCCCTTGCGTGCCTTGAATTACTTCCACCTGGCTGCAGTACGTGAT
TCTTGATCCCGAGCTTCGGGTTGGAAGTGGGTGGGAGAGTTCGAGGCCTTGCGCTTAAGGAGCCCCTTCG
CCTCGTGCTTGAGTTGAGGCCTGGCCTGGGCGCTGGGGCCGCCGCGTGCGAATCTGGTGGCACCTTCGCG
CCTGTCTCGCTGCTTTCGATAAGTCTCTAGCCATTTAAAATTTTTGATGACCTGCTGCGACGCTTTTTTT
CTGGCAAGATAGTCTTGTAAATGCGGGCCAAGATCTGCACACTGGTATTTCGGTTTTTGGGGCCGCGGGC
GGCGACGGGGCCCGTGCGTCCCAGCGCACATGTTCGGCGAGGCGGGGCCTGCGAGCGCGGCCACCGAGAA
TCGGACGGGGGTAGTCTCAAGCTGGCCGGCCTGCTCTGGTGCCTGGCCTCGCGCCGCCGTGTATCGCCCC
GCCCTGGGCGGCAAGGCTGGCCCGGTCGGCACCAGTTGCGTGAGCGGAAAGATGGCCGCTTCCCGGCCCT
GCTGCAGGGAGCTCAAAATGGAGGACGCGGCGCTCGGGAGAGCGGGCGGGTGAGTCACCCACACAAAGGA
AAAGGGCCTTTCCGTCCTCAGCCGTCGCTTCATGTGACTCCACGGAGTACCGGGCGCCGTCCAGGCACCT
CGATTAGTTCTCGAGCTTTTGGAGTACGTCGTCTTTAGGTTGGGGGGAGGGGTTTTATGCGATGGAGTTT
CCCCACACTGAGTGGGTGGAGACTGAAGTTAGGCCAGCTTGGCACTTGATGTAATTCTCCTTGGAATTTG
CCCTTTTTGAGTTTGGATCTTGGTTCATTCTCAAGCCTCAGACAGTGGTTCAAAGTTTTTTTCTTCCATT
TCAGGTGTCGTGAGGAATTAGCTTGGTACTAATACGACTCACTATAGGGAGACCCAAGCTGGCTAGGTAA
GCTTGATATCGAATTCCTGCAGCCCGGGGGATCCCGCCACCATGAAAAAGCCTGAACTCACCGCGACGTC
TGTCGAGAAGTTTCTGATCGAAAAGTTCGACAGCGTCTCCGACCTGATGCAGCTCTCGGAGGGCGAAGAA
TCTCGTGCTTTCAGCTTCGATGTAGGAGGGCGTGGATATGTCCTGCGGGTAAATAGCTGCGCCGATGGTT
TCTACAAAGATCGTTATGTTTATCGGCACTTTGCATCGGCCGCGCTCCCGATTCCGGAAGTGCTTGACAT
TGGGGAATTCAGCGAGAGCCTGACCTATTGCATCTCCCGCCGTGCACAGGGTGTCACGTTGCAAGACCTG
CCTGAAACCGAACTGCCCGCTGTTCTGCAGCCGGTCGCGGAGGCCATGGATGCGATCGCTGCGGCCGATC
TTAGCCAGACGAGCGGGTTCGGCCCATTCGGACCGCAAGGAATCGGTCAATACACTACATGGCGTGATTT
CATATGCGCGATTGCTGATCCCCATGTGTATCACTGGCAAACTGTGATGGACGACACCGTCAGTGCGTCC
GTCGCGCAGGCTCTCGATGAGCTGATGCTTTGGGCCGAGGACTGCCCCGAAGTCCGGCACCTCGTGCACG
CGGATTTCGGCTCCAACAATGTCCTGACGGACAATGGCCGCATAACAGCGGTCATTGACTGGAGCGAGGC
GATGTTCGGGGATTCCCAATACGAGGTCGCCAACATCTTCTTCTGGAGGCCGTGGTTGGCTTGTATGGAG
CAGCAGACGCGCTACTTCGAGCGGAGGCATCCGGAGCTTGCAGGATCGCCGCGGCTCCGGGCGTATATGC
TCCGCATTGGTCTTGACCAACTCTATCAGAGCTTGGTTGACGGCAATTTCGATGATGCAGCTTGGGCGCA
GGGTCGATGCGACGCAATCGTCCGATCCGGAGCCGGGACTGTCGGGCGTACACAAATCGCCCGCAGAAGC
GCGGCCGTCTGGACCGATGGCTGTGTAGAAGTACTCGCCGATAGTGGAAACCGACGCCCCAGCACTCGTC
CGAGGGCAAAGGAAGGATCCGGCGCAACAAACTTCTCTCTGCTGAAACAAGCCGGAGATGTCGAAGAGAA
TCCTGGACCGATGCGTATCCCCGTAGATGCCAGCACGAGCCGCCGCTTCACGCCGCCTTCCACCGCGCTG
AGCCCAGGCAAGATGAGCGAGGCGTTGCCGCTGGGCGCCCCGGACGCCGGCGCTGCCCTGGCCGGCAAGC
TGAGGAGCGGCGACCGCAGCATGGTGGAGGTGCTGGCCGACCACCCGGGCGAGCCGGTGCGCACCGACAG
CCCCAACTTCCTCTGCTCCGTGCTGCCTACGCACTGGCGCTGCAACAAGACCCTGCCCATCGCTTTCAAG
GTGGTGGCCCTAGGGGATGTTCCAGATGGCACTCTGGTCACTGTGATGGCTGGCAATGATGAAAACTACT
CGGCTGAGCTGAGAAATGCTACCGCAGCCATGAAGAACCAGGTTGCAAGATTTAATGACCTCAGGTTTGT
CGGTCGAAGTGGAAGAGGGAAAAGCTTCACTCTGACCATCACTGTCTTCACAAACCCACCGCAAGTCGCC
ACCTACCACAGAGCCATCAAAATCACAGTGGATGGGCCCCGAGAACCTCGAAGACATCGGCAGAAACTAG
ATGATCAGACCAAGCCCGGGAGCTTGTCCTTTTCCGAGCGGCTCAGTGAACTGGAGCAGCTGCGGCGCAC
AGCCATGAGGGTCAGCCCACACCACCCAGCCCCCACGCCCAACCCTCGTGCCTCCCTGAACCACTCCACT
GCCTTTAACCCTCAGCCTCAGAGTCAGATGCAGGATACAAGGCAGATCCAACCATCCCCACCGTGGTCCT
ACGATCAGTCCTACCAATACCTGGGATCCATTGCCTCTCCTTCTGTGCACCCAGCAACGCCCATTTCACC
TGGACGTGCCAGCGGCATGACAACCCTCTCTGCAGAACTTTCCAGTCGACTCTCAACGGCACCCGACCTG
ACAGCGTTCAGCGACCCGCGCCAGTTCCCCGCGCTGCCCTCCATCTCCGACCCCCGCATGCACTATCCAG
GCGCCTTCACCTACTCCCCGACGCCGGTCACCTCGGGCATCGGCATCGGCATGTCGGCCATGGGCTCGGC
CACGCGCTACCACACCTACCTGCCGCCGCCCTACCCCGGCTCGTCGCAAGCGCAGGGAGGCCCGTTCCAA
GCCAGCTCGCCCTCCTACCACCTGTACTACGGCGCCTCGGCCGGCTCCTACCAGTTCTCCATGGTGGGCG
GCGAGCGCTCGCCGCCGCGCATCCTGCCGCCCTGCACCAACGCCTCCACCGGCTCCGCGCTGCTCAACCC
CAGCCTCCCGAACCAGAGCGACGTGGTGGAGGCCGAGGGCAGCCACAGCAACTCCCCCACCAACATGGCG
CCCTCCGCGCGCCTGGAGGAGGCCGTGTGGAGGCCCTACTGACTAGCTAAGTTAGAACTATTTCCTGGCT
GTTACGCGCGTAAGACGGTGCTACTGACGGGCTTGTTAAACAGTGAACCGCCCGCCCCACGACCCGCAGC
GCCCGACCGAAAGGAGCGCACGACCCCATGCATCGAACAAAAGAAAAGGGGGGACTGGAAGGGCTAATTC
ACTCCCAACGAAGACAAGATATCATAACTTCGTATAGCATACATTATACGAAGTTATCGTCTAGCTGGTC
CGGACTGTACTGGGTCTCTCTGGTTAGACCAGATCTGAGCCTGGGAGCTCTCTGGCTAACTAGGGAACCC
ACTGCTTAAGCCTCAATAAAGCTTGCCTTGAGTGCTTCAAGTAGTGTGTGCCCGTCTGTTGTGTGACTCT
GGTAACTAGAGATCCCTCAGACCCTTTTAGTCAGTGTGGAAAATCTCTAGCAGGGCCCGTTTAAACCCGC
TGATCAGCCTCGACTGTGCCTTCTAGTTGCCAGCCATCTGTTGTTTGCCCCTCCCCCGTGCCTTCCTTGA
CCCTGGAAGGTGCCACTCCCACTGTCCTTTCCTAATAAAATGAGGAAATTGCATCGCATTGTCTGAGTAG
GTGTCATTCTATTCTGGGGGGTGGGGTGGGGCAGGACAGCAAGGGGGAGGATTGGGAAGACAATAGCAGG
CATGCTGGGGATGCGGTGGGCTCTATGGCTTCTGAGGCGGAAAGAACCAGCTGGGGCTCTAGGGGGTATC
CCC
[124 nt withheld, positions 9104-9227]
C
[91 nt withheld, positions 9229-9319]
A
[49 nt withheld, positions 9321-9369]
CCTTTGACGTTGGAGTCCACGTTCTTT
[37 nt withheld, positions 9397-9433]
ACCCTATCTCGGTCTATTCTTTTGATTTATAAGGGATTTTGCCGATTTCGGCCTATTGGTTAAAAAATGA
GCTGATTTAACAAAAATTTAACGCGAATTAATTCTGTGGAATGTGTGTCAGTTAGGGTGTGGAAAGTCCC
CAGGCTCCCCAGCAGGCAGAAGTATGCAAAGCATGCATCTCAATTAGTCAGCAACCAGGTGTGGAAAGTC
CCCAGGCTCCCCAGCAGGCAGAAGTATGCAAAGCATGCATCTCAATTAGTCAGCAACCATAGTCCCGCCC
CTAACTCCGCCCATCCCGCCCCTAACTCCGCCCAGTTCCGCCCATTCTCCGCCCCATGGCTGACTAATTT
TTTTTATTTATGCAGAGGCCGAGGCCGCCTCTGCCTCTGAGCTATTCCAGAAGTAGTGAGGAGGCTTTTT
TGGAGGCCTAGGCTTTTGCAAAAAGCTCCCGGGAGCTTGTATATCCATTTTCGGATCTGATCAGCACGTG
TTGACAATTAATCATCGGCATAGTATATCGGCATAGTATAATACGACAAGGTGAGGAACTAAACCATGGC
CAAGTTGACCAGTGCCGTTCCGGTGCTCACCGCGCGCGACGTCGCCGGAGCGGTCGAGTTCTGGACCGAC
CGGCTCGGGTTCTCCCGGGACTTCGTGGAGGACGACTTCGCCGGTGTGGTCCGGGACGACGTGACCCTGT
TCATCAGCGCGGTCCAGGACCAGGTGGTGCCGGACAACACCCTGGCCTGGGTGTGGGTGCGCGGCCTGGA
CGAGCTGTACGCCGAGTGGTCGGAGGTCGTGTCCACGAACTTCCGGGACGCCTCCGGGCCGGCCATGACC
GAGATCGGCGAGCAGCCGTGGGGGCGGGAGTTCGCCCTGCGCGACCCGGCCGGCAACTGCGTGCACTTCG
TGGCCGAGGAGCAGGACTGACACGTGCTACGAGATTTCGATTCCACCGCCGCCTTCTATGAAAGGTTGGG
CTTCGGAATCGTTTTCCGGGACGCCGGCTGGATGATCCTCCAGCGCGGGGATCTCATGCTGGAGTTCTTC
GCCCACCCCAACTTGTTTATTGCAGCTTATAATGGTTACAAATAAAGCAATAGCATCACAAATTTCACAA
ATAAAGCATTTTTTTCACTGCATTCTAGTTGTGGTTTGTCCAAACTCATCAATGTATCTTATCATGTCTG
TATACCGTCGACCTCTAGCTAGAGCTTGGCGTAATCATGGTCATAGCTGTTTCCTGTGTGAAATTGTTAT
CCGCTCACAATTCCACACAACATACGAGCCGGAAGCATAAAGTGTAAAGCCTGGGGTGCCTAATGAGTGA
GCTAACTCACATTAATTGCGTTGCGCTCACTGCCCGCTTTCCAGTCGGGAAACCTGTCGTGCCAGCTGCA
TTAATGAATCGGCCAACGCGCGGGGAGAGGCG
